>Addgene plasmid #158672 | acGFP WC visual barcode | addgene full sequence | sequence record 311031 | Addgene NGS Result
CGTTACATAACTTACGGTAAATGGCCCGCCTGGCTGACCGCCCAACGACCCCCGCCCATTGACGTCAATA
ATGACGTATGTTCCCATAGTAACGCCAATAGGGACTTTCCATTGACGTCAATGGGTGGAGTATTTACGGT
AAACTGCCCACTTGGCAGTACATCAAGTGTATCATATGCCAAGTACGCCCCCTATTGACGTCAATGACGG
TAAATGGCCCGCCTGGCATTATGCCCAGTACATGACCTTATGGGACTTTCCTACTTGGCAGTACATCTAC
GTATTAGTCATCGCTATTACCATGGTGATGCGGTTTTGGCAGTACATCAATGGGCGTGGATAGCGGTTTG
ACTCACGGGGATTTCCAAGTCTCCACCCCATTGACGTCAATGGGAGTTTGTTTTGGCACCAAAATCAACG
GGACTTTCCAAAATGTCGTAACAACTCCGCCCCATTGACGCAAATGGGCGGTAGGCGTGTACGGTGGGAG
GTCTATATAAGCAGAGCTCTCTGGCTAACTGTCGGGATCCACCATGACCGAGTACAAGCCCACCGTGCGC
CTCGCCACCCGCGACGACGTGCCCAGGGCCGTCCGCACCCTCGCCGCCGCTTTCGCCGACTACCCCGCCA
CCCGCCACACCGTCGATCCCGACCGCCACATCGAGCGGGTCACCGAGCTGCAAGAACTCTTCCTCACCCG
CGTCGGGCTCGACATCGGCAAGGTGTGGGTCGCTGACGACGGCGCCGCAGTGGCTGTCTGGACCACACCC
GAGAGCGTCGAAGCTGGGGCGGTGTTCGCCGAGATCGGCCCTCGCATGGCCGAGTTGAGCGGTTCCCGGC
TGGCCGCTCAGCAACAGATGGAAGGCCTCCTGGCTCCACACCGGCCCAAGGAGCCCGCATGGTTCCTGGC
CACCGTCGGCGTCTCTCCCGACCACCAGGGCAAGGGTCTGGGCAGCGCCGTCGTGCTCCCCGGAGTGGAG
GCTGCCGAGCGCGCCGGGGTGCCCGCCTTCCTGGAGACCTCCGCACCCCGCAACCTCCCCTTCTACGAGC
GGCTCGGCTTCACCGTCACCGCCGACGTGGAGGTGCCCGAAGGACCACGCACCTGGTGCATGACCCGCAA
GCCCGGTGCCCTGCAGGGATCTGGCGAAGCCAGACACAAACAGAAAATTGTGAAACAGACTTTGAATTTT
GACCTTCTCAAGTTGGCGGGAGACGTGGAGTCCAACCCAGGGCCCGCTAGCATGGTGAGCAAGGGCGCCG
AGCTGTTCACCGGCATCGTGCCCATCCTGATCGAGCTGAATGGCGATGTGAATGGCCACAAGTTCAGCGT
GAGCGGCGAGGGCGAGGGCGATGCCACCTACGGCAAGCTGACCCTGAAGTTCATCTGCACCACCGGCAAG
CTGCCTGTGCCCTGGCCCACCCTGGTGACCACCCTGAGCTACGGCGTGCAGTGCTTCTCACGCTACCCCG
ATCACATGAAGCAGCACGACTTCTTCAAGAGCGCCATGCCTGAGGGCTACATCCAGGAGCGCACCATCTT
CTTCGAGGATGACGGCAACTACAAGTCGCGCGCCGAGGTGAAGTTCGAGGGCGATACCCTGGTGAATCGC
ATCGAGCTGACCGGCACCGATTTCAAGGAGGATGGCAACATCCTGGGCAATAAGATGGAGTACAACTACA
ACGCCCACAATGTGTACATCATGACCGACAAGGCCAAGAATGGCATCAAGGTGAACTTCAAGATCCGCCA
CAACATCGAGGATGGCAGCGTGCAGCTGGCCGACCACTACCAGCAGAATACCCCCATCGGCGATGGCCCT
GTGCTGCTGCCCGATAACCACTACCTGTCCACCCAGAGCGCCCTGTCCAAGGACCCCAACGAGAAGCGCG
ATCACATGATCTACTTCGGCTTCGTGACCGCCGCCGCCATCACCCACGGCATGGATGAGCTGTACAAGTG
AAGACGCGTTAAGTCGACAATCAACCTCTGGATTACAAAATTTGTGAAAGATTGACTGGTATTCTTAACT
ATGTTGCTCCTTTTACGCTATGTGGATACGCTGCTTTAATGCCTTTGTATCATGCTATTGCTTCCCGTAT
GGCTTTCATTTTCTCCTCCTTGTATAAATCCTGGTTGCTGTCTCTTTATGAGGAGTTGTGGCCCGTTGTC
AGGCAACGTGGCGTGGTGTGCACTGTGTTTGCTGACGCAACCCCCACTGGTTGGGGCATTGCCACCACCT
GTCAGCTCCTTTCCGGGACTTTCGCTTTCCCCCTCCCTATTGCCACGGCGGAACTCATCGCCGCCTGCCT
TGCCCGCTGCTGGACAGGGGCTCGGCTGTTGGGCACTGACAATTCCGTGGTGTTGTCGGGGAAATCATCG
TCCTTTCCTTGGCTGCTCGCCTGTGTTGCCACCTGGATTCTGCGCGGGACGTCCTTCTGCTACGTCCCTT
CGGCCCTCAATCCAGCGGACCTTCCTTCCCGCGGCCTGCTGCCGGCTCTGCGGCCTCTTCCGCGTCTTCG
CCTTCGCCCTCAGACGAGTCGGATCTCCCTTTGGGCCGCCTCCCCGCGTCGACTTTAAGACCAATGACTT
ACAAGGCAGCTGTAGATCTTAGCCACTTTTTAAAAGAAAAGGGGGGACTGGAAGGGCTAATTCACTCCCA
ACGAAGACAAGATCTGCTTTTTGCTTGTACTGGGTCTCTCTGGTTAGACCAGATCTGAGCCTGGGAGCTC
TCTGGCTAACTAGGGAACCCACTGCTTAAGCCTCAATAAAGCTTGCCTTGAGTGCTTCAAGTAGTGTGTG
CCCGTCTGTTGTGTGACTCTGGTAACTAGAGATCCCTCAGACCCTTTTAGTCAGTGTGGAAAATCTCTAG
CAGTACGTATAGTAGTTCATGTCATCTTATTATTCAGTATTTATAACTTGCAAAGAAATGAATATCAGAG
AGTGAGAGGAACTTGTTTATTGCAGCTTATAATGGTTACAAATAAAGCAATAGCATCACAAATTTCACAA
ATAAAGCATTTTTTTCACTGCATTCTAGTTGTGGTTTGTCCAAACTCATCAATGTATCTTATCATGTCTG
GCTCTAGCTATCCCGCCCCTAACTCCGCCCATCCCGCCCCTAACTCCGCCCAGTTCCGCCCATTCTCCGC
CCCATGGCTGACTAATTTTTTTTATTTATGCAGAGGCCGAGGCCGCCTCGGCCTCTGAGCTATTCCAGAA
GTAGTGAGGAGGCTTTTTTGGAGGCCTAGGGACGTACCCAATTCGCCCTATAGTGAGTCGTATTACGCGC
GCTCACTGGCCGTCGTTTTACAACGTCGTGACTGGGAAAACCCTGGCGTTACCCAACTTAATCGCCTTGC
AGCACATCCCCCTTTCGCCAGCTGGCGTAATAGCGAAGAGGCCCGCACCGATCGCCCTTCCCAACAGTTG
CGCAGCCTGAATGGCGAATGGG
[124 nt withheld, positions 3453-3576]
C
[91 nt withheld, positions 3578-3668]
A
[49 nt withheld, positions 3670-3718]
CCTTTGACGTTGGAGTCCACGTTCTTT
[37 nt withheld, positions 3746-3782]
ACCCTATCTCGGTCTATTCTTTTGATTTATAAGGGATTTTGCCGATTTCGGCCTATTGGTTAAAAAATGA
GCTGATTTAACAAAAATTTAACGCGAATTTTAACAAAATATTAACGCTTACAATTTAGGTGGCACTTTTC
GGGGAAATGTGCGCGGAACCCCTATTTGTTTATTTTTCTAAATACATTCAAATATGTATCCGCTCATGAG
ACAATAACCCTGATAAATGCTTCAATAATATTGAAAAAGGAAGAGTATGAGTATTCAACATTTCCGTGTC
GCCCTTATTCCCTTTTTTGCGGCATTTTGCCTTCCTGTTTTTGCTCACCCAGAAACGCTGGTGAAAGTAA
AAGATGCTGAAGATCAGTTGGGTGCACGAGTGGGTTACATCGAACTGGATCTCAACAGCGGTAAGATCCT
TGAGAGTTTTCGCCCCGAAGAACGTTTTCCAATGATGAGCACTTTTAAAGTTCTGCTATGTGGCGCGGTA
TTATCCCGTATTGACGCCGGGCAAGAGCAACTCGGTCGCCGCATACACTATTCTCAGAATGACTTGGTTG
AGTACTCACCAGTCACAGAAAAGCATCTTACGGATGGCATGACAGTAAGAGAATTATGCAGTGCTGCCAT
AACCATGAGTGATAACACTGCGGCCAACTTACTTCTGACAACGATCGGAGGACCGAAGGAGCTAACCGCT
TTTTTGCACAACATGGGGGATCATGTAACTCGCCTTGATCGTTGGGAACCGGAGCTGAATGAAGCCATAC
CAAACGACGAGCGTGACACCACGATGCCTGTAGCAATGGCAACAACGTTGCGCAAACTATTAACTGGCGA
ACTACTTACTCTAGCTTCCCGGCAACAATTAATAGACTGGATGGAGGCGGATAAAGTTGCAGGACCACTT
CTGCGCTCGGCCCTTCCGGCTGGCTGGTTTATTGCTGATAAATCTGGAGCCGGTGAGCGTGGGTCTCGCG
GTATCATTGCAGCACTGGGGCCAGATGGTAAGCCCTCCCGTATCGTAGTTATCTACACGACGGGGAGTCA
GGCAACTATGGATGAACGAAATAGACAGATCGCTGAGATAGGTGCCTCACTGATTAAGCATTGGTAACTG
TCAGACCAAGTTTACTCATATATACTTTAGATTGATTTAAAACTTCATTTTTAATTTAAAAGGATCTAGG
TGAAGATCCTTTTTGATAATCTCATGACCAAAATCCCTTAACGTGAGTTTTCGTTCCACTGAGCGTCAGA
CCCCGTAGAAAAGATCAAAGGATCTTCTTGAGATCCTTTTTTTCTGCGCGTAATCTGCTGCTTGCAAACA
AAAAAACCACCGCTACCAGCGGTGGTTTGTTTGCCGGATCAAGAGCTACCAACTCTTTTTCCGAAGGTAA
CTGGCTTCAGCAGAGCGCAGATACCAAATACTGTTCTTCTAGTGTAGCCGTAGTTAGGCCACCACTTCAA
GAACTCTGTAGCACCGCCTACATACCTCGCTCTGCTAATCCTGTTACCAGTGGCTGCTGCCAGTGGCGAT
AAGTCGTGTCTTACCGGGTTGGACTCAAGACGATAGTTACCGGATAAGGCGCAGCGGTCGGGCTGAACGG
GGGGTTCGTGCACACAGCCCAGCTTGGAGCGAACGACCTACACCGAACTGAGATACCTACAGCGTGAGCT
ATGAGAAAGCGCCACGCTTCCCGAAGGGAGAAAGGCGGACAGGTATCCGGTAAGCGGCAGGGTCGGAACA
GGAGAGCGCACGAGGGAGCTTCCAGGGGGAAACGCCTGGTATCTTTATAGTCCTGTCGGGTTTCGCCACC
TCTGACTTGAGCGTCGATTTTTGTGATGCTCGTCAGGGGGGCGGAGCCTATGGAAAAACGCCAGCAACGC
GGCCTTTTTACGGTTCCTGGCCTTTTGCTGGCCTTTTGCTCACATGTTCTTTCCTGCGTTATCCCCTGAT
TCTGTGGATAACCGTATTACCGCCTTTGAGTGAGCTGATACCGCTCGCCGCAGCCGAACGACCGAGCGCA
GCGAGTCAGTGAGCGAGGAAGCGGAAGAGCGCCCAATACGCAAACCGCCTCTCCCCGCGCGTTGGCCGAT
TCATTAATGCAGCTGGCACGACAGGTTTCCCGACTGGAAAGCGGGCAGTGAGCGCAACGCAATTAATGTG
AGTTAGCTCACTCATTAGGCACCCCAGGCTTTACACTTTATGCTTCCGGCTCGTATGTTGTGTGGAATTG
TGAGCGGATAACAATTTCACACAGGAAACAGCTATGACCATGATTACGCCAAGCGCGCAATTAACCCTCA
CTAAAGGGAACAAAAGCTGGAGCTGCAAGCTTAATGTAGTCTTATGCAATACTCTTGTAGTCTTGCAACA
TGGTAACGATGAGTTAGCAACATGCCTTACAAGGAGAGAAAAAGCACCGTGCATGCCGATTGGTGGAAGT
AAGGTGGTACGATCGTGCCTTATTAGGAAGGCAACAGACGGGTCTGACATGGATTGGACGAACCACTGAA
TTGCCGCATTGCAGAGATATTGTATTTAAGTGCCTAGCTCGATACATAAACGGGTCTCTCTGGTTAGACC
AGATCTGAGCCTGGGAGCTCTCTGGCTAACTAGGGAACCCACTGCTTAAGCCTCAATAAAGCTTGCCTTG
AGTGCTTCAAGTAGTGTGTGCCCGTCTGTTGTGTGACTCTGGTAACTAGAGATCCCTCAGACCCTTTTAG
TCAGTGTGGAAAATCTCTAGCAGTGGCGCCCGAACAGGGACTTGAAAGCGAAAGGGAAACCAGAGGAGCT
CTCTCGACGCAGGACTCGGCTTGCTGAAGCGCGCACGGCAAGAGGCGAGGGGCGGCGACTGGTGAGTACG
CCAAAAATTTTGACTAGCGGAGGCTAGAAGGAGAGAGATGGGTGCGAGAGCGTCAGTATTAAGCGGGGGA
GAATTAGATCGCGATGGGAAAAAATTCGGTTAAGGCCAGGGGGAAAGAAAAAATATAAATTAAAACATAT
AGTATGGGCAAGCAGGGAGCTAGAACGATTCGCAGTTAATCCTGGCCTGTTAGAAACATCAGAAGGCTGT
AGACAAATACTGGGACAGCTACAACCATCCCTTCAGACAGGATCAGAAGAACTTAGATCATTATATAATA
CAGTAGCAACCCTCTATTGTGTGCATCAAAGGATAGAGATAAAAGACACCAAGGAAGCTTTAGACAAGAT
AGAGGAAGAGCAAAACAAAAGTAAGACCACCGCACAGCAAGCGGCCGCTGATCTTCAGACCTGGAGGAGG
AGATATGAGGGACAATTGGAGAAGTGAATTATATAAATATAAAGTAGTAAAAATTGAACCATTAGGAGTA
GCACCCACCAAGGCAAAGAGAAGAGTGGTGCAGAGAGAAAAAAGAGCAGTGGGAATAGGAGCTTTGTTCC
TTGGGTTCTTGGGAGCAGCAGGAAGCACTATGGGCGCAGCGTCAATGACGCTGACGGTACAGGCCAGACA
ATTATTGTCTGGTATAGTGCAGCAGCAGAACAATTTGCTGAGGGCTATTGAGGCGCAACAGCATCTGTTG
CAACTCACAGTCTGGGGCATCAAGCAGCTCCAGGCAAGAATCCTGGCTGTGGAAAGATACCTAAAGGATC
AACAGCTCCTGGGGATTTGGGGTTGCTCTGGAAAACTCATTTGCACCACTGCTGTGCCTTGGAATGCTAG
TTGGAGTAATAAATCTCTGGAACAGATTTGGAATCACACGACCTGGATGGAGTGGGACAGAGAAATTAAC
AATTACACAAGCTTAATACACTCCTTAATTGAAGAATCGCAAAACCAGCAAGAAAAGAATGAACAAGAAT
TATTGGAATTAGATAAATGGGCAAGTTTGTGGAATTGGTTTAACATAACAAATTGGCTGTGGTATATAAA
ATTATTCATAATGATAGTAGGAGGCTTGGTAGGTTTAAGAATAGTTTTTGCTGTACTTTCTATAGTGAAT
AGAGTTAGGCAGGGATATTCACCATTATCGTTTCAGACCCACCTCCCAACCCCGAGGGGACAATTCTAGA
TCTTGAGACAAATGGCAGTATTCATCCACAATTTTAAAAGAAAAGGGGGGATTGGGGGGTACAGTGCAGG
GGAAAGAATAGTAGACATAATAGCAACAGACATACAAACTAAAGAATTACAAAAACAAATTACAAAAATT
CAAAATTTTCGGGTTTATTACAGGGACAGCAGAGATCCACTTTGGCGCCGGCTCGAGGGGGCCCGGGGTT
ATTAATAGTAATCAATTACGGGGTCATTAGTTCATAGCCCATATATGGAGTTCCG
Features (pLannotate 1.2.2; 29 found; start..end, strand, type, name):
      1..304     +  enhancer       CMV enhancer: human cytomegalovirus immediate early enhancer
    305..508     +  promoter       CMV promoter: human cytomegalovirus (CMV) immediate early promoter
    534..1130    +  CDS            PuroR (fragment): puromycin N-acetyltransferase; pac from Streptomyces; confers resistance to puromycin
   1170..1235    +  CDS            F2A: 2A peptide from foot-and-mouth disease virus polyprotein Eukaryotic ribosomes fail to insert a peptide bond between the Gly and Pro residues, yielding separate polypeptides.
   1242..1961    +  CDS            AcGFP1: Aequorea coerulescens GFP mammalian codon-optimized
   1979..2567    +  misc_feature   WPRE: woodchuck hepatitis virus posttranscriptional regulatory element
   2618..2637    +  misc_feature   cPPT/CTS (fragment): central polypurine tract and central termination sequence of HIV-1
   2639..2872    +  LTR            3' LTR (ΔU3): self-inactivating 3' long terminal repeat (LTR) from HIV-1
   2950..3071    +  polyA_signal   SV40 poly(A) signal: SV40 polyadenylation signal
   3111..3246    +  rep_origin     SV40 ori: SV40 origin of replication
   3267..3285    -  promoter       T7 promoter: promoter for bacteriophage T7 RNA polymerase
   3293..3448    +  CDS            lacZα (fragment): LacZα fragment of β-galactosidase; lacZ fragment
   3453..3881    +  rep_origin     f1 ori (sequence partly withheld): f1 bacteriophage origin of replication; arrow indicates direction of (+) strand synthesis
   3934..4038    +  promoter       AmpR promoter: bla
   4039..4899    +  CDS            AmpR: β-lactamase; bla; confers resistance to ampicillin, carbenicillin, and related antibiotics
   5070..5658    +  rep_origin     ori: high-copy-number ColE1/pMB1/pBR322/pUC origin of replication
   5841..5933    +  CDS            lacI (fragment): lac repressor; lacI; The lac repressor binds to the lac operator to inhibit transcription in E. coli. This inhibition can be relieved by adding lactose or isopropyl-β-D-thiogalactopyranoside (IPTG).
   5946..5967    +  protein_bind   CAP binding site: CAP binding activates transcription in the presence of cAMP. E. coli catabolite activator protein
   5982..6012    +  promoter       lac promoter: promoter for the E. coli lac operon
   6020..6036    +  protein_bind   lac operator: The lac repressor binds to the lac operator to inhibit transcription in E. coli. This inhibition can be relieved by adding lactose or isopropyl-β-D-thiogalactopyranoside (IPTG). lac repressor encoded by lacI
   6081..6099    +  promoter       T3 promoter: promoter for bacteriophage T3 RNA polymerase
   6127..6353    +  promoter       RSV promoter: Rous sarcoma virus enhancer/promoter
   6354..6534    +  LTR            5' LTR (truncated): truncated 5' long terminal repeat (LTR) from HIV-1
   6581..6706    +  misc_feature   HIV-1 Ψ: packaging signal of human immunodeficiency virus type 1
   6690..7053    +  CDS            HIV-1 gag (fragment): gag protein from human immunodeficiency virus 1; gag
   7199..7432    +  misc_feature   RRE: The Rev response element (RRE) of HIV-1 allows for Rev-dependent mRNA export from the nucleus to the cytoplasm.
   7809..7833    +  CDS            Rev (fragment): human immunodeficiency virus 1 (HIV-1) Rev protein; rev; enhances nuclear export of unspliced and incompletely spliced viral mRNAs
   7874..7991    +  misc_feature   cPPT/CTS: central polypurine tract and central termination sequence of HIV-1
   8050..8107    +  enhancer       CMV enhancer (fragment): human cytomegalovirus immediate early enhancer
