[The description below was written by a language model from this plasmid's Addgene catalogue record and pLannotate feature annotations shown in this document.]
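Description:
acGFP WC visual barcode is a lentiviral mammalian expression plasmid built on the pLKO.1 backbone and designed to mark clonal cell populations with a green fluorescent protein distributed throughout the whole cell ("WC"). It is propagated in E. coli through a high-copy ColE1/pUC-type origin with ampicillin selection (AmpR), and the backbone also carries an f1 origin, an SV40 origin and remnants of lac/T7/T3 cloning-vector sequence.

The transfer cassette has a third-generation, self-inactivating layout. An RSV promoter fused to a truncated HIV-1 5' LTR drives genomic RNA production in packaging cells. It is followed by the Ψ packaging signal with a partial gag sequence, the Rev response element for Rev-dependent nuclear export, and a cPPT/CTS. The cassette ends in a ΔU3 3' LTR and an SV40 polyadenylation signal. Between these elements, the CMV enhancer/promoter drives a single open reading frame in which puromycin N-acetyltransferase (annotated as a near-complete fragment) is linked through an F2A ribosome-skipping peptide to mammalian codon-optimised AcGFP1 from Aequorea coerulescens. A WPRE downstream enhances transcript expression. Because of the 2A linkage, puromycin resistance and fluorescence come from one transcript as separate proteins, so drug selection enriches for labelled cells. No localisation signal is annotated on AcGFP1, consistent with the whole-cell label. The catalogue lists the insert species as human, although the fluorescent protein is of jellyfish origin.

According to the record, the construct is one of a set of "visual barcodes" used to tag clones so that they can be distinguished when multiplexed in live microscopy-based assays. The AcGFP portion was derived from an earlier AcGFP fusion plasmid.
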