Addgene plasmid #158672: acGFP WC visual barcode
Purpose: tagging clonal populations with whole cell acGFP fluorescent protein
Depositing lab: Ravid Straussman. Depositing organization: Weizmann Institute of Science. Publication: Visual barcodes for clonal-multiplexing of live microscopy-based assays. Kaufman T, Nitzan E, Firestein N, Ginzberg MB, Iyengar S, Patel N, Ben-Hamo R, Porat Z, Hunter J, Hilfinger A, Rotter V, Kafri R, Straussman R. Nat Commun. 2022 May 18;13(1):2725. doi: 10.1038/s41467-022-30008-0. PubMed 35585055.
Backbone
  Vector backbone: pLKO.1
  Backbone size w/o insert (bp): 7403
  Vector type: Mammalian Expression, Lentiviral
  Selectable markers: Puromycin
Growth in bacteria
  Bacterial resistance: Ampicillin, 100 μg/mL
  Growth temperature: 37°C
  Growth strain: NEB Stable
  Copy number: High Copy
Gene/Insert
  Gene/Insert name: acGFP
  Species: H. sapiens (human)
  Insert size (bp): 720
  Promoter: CMV
  Cloning method: Gibson Cloning
Resource information
  A portion of this plasmid was derived from a plasmid made by: AcGFP-LRRK2-WT
Terms and licenses: Academic/Nonprofit Terms; Industry Terms: Not Available to Industry
How to cite: acGFP WC visual barcode was a gift from Ravid Straussman (Addgene plasmid # 158672 ; http://n2t.net/addgene:158672 ; RRID:Addgene_158672)
